LOCUS       Exported 835 bp ds-DNA linear SYN 21-MAY-2021
DEFINITION  expresses human flag tagged KLF6 in mammalian cells.
ACCESSION   .
VERSION     .
KEYWORDS    flag-hKLF6 (1006)
SOURCE      synthetic DNA construct
  ORGANISM  synthetic DNA construct
REFERENCE   1 (bases 1 to 835)
  AUTHORS   Lang UE, Kocabayoglu P, Cheng GZ, Ghiassi-Nejad Z, Munoz U, Vetter
            D, Eckstein DA, Hannivoort RA, Walsh MJ, Friedman SL
  TITLE     GSK3beta phosphorylation of the KLF6 tumor suppressor promotes its
            transactivation of p21.
  JOURNAL   Oncogene. 2012 Oct 22. doi: 10.1038/onc.2012.457.
  PUBMED    23085750
REFERENCE   2 (bases 1 to 835)
  AUTHORS   .
  TITLE     Direct Submission
  JOURNAL   Exported May 21, 2021 from SnapGene Server 1.1.58
            http://www.snapgene.com
FEATURES             Location/Qualifiers
     source          1..835
                     /organism="synthetic DNA construct"
                     /mol_type="other DNA"
     CDS             3..26
                     /codon_start=1
                     /product="FLAG(R) epitope tag, followed by an enterokinase
                     cleavage site"
                     /label=FLAG
                     /translation="DYKDDDDK"
ORIGIN
        1 tggattacaa ggacgacgac gataagatct gtcgacggta ccccggggaa ttcgcccttg
       61 ggctccgtcc aacccggccc gacatggacg tgctccccat gtgcagcatc ttccaggagc
      121 tccagatcgt gcacgagacc ggctacttct cggcgctgcc gtctctggag gagtactggc
      181 aacagacctg cctagagctg gaacgttacc tccagagcga gccctgctat gtttcagcct
      241 cagaaatcaa atttgacagc caggaagatc tgtggaccaa aatcattctg gctcgggaga
      301 aaaaggagga atccgaactg aagatatctt ccagtcctcc agaggacact ctcatcagcc
      361 cgagcttttg ttacaactta gagaccaaca gcctgaactc agatgtcagc agcgaatcct
      421 ctgacagctc cgaggaactt tctcccacgg ccaagtttac ctccgacccc attggcgaag
      481 ttttggtcag ctcgggaaaa ttgagctcct ctgtcacctc cacgcctcca tcttctccgg
      541 aactgagcag ggaaccttct caactgtggg gttgcgtgcc cggggagctg ccctcgccag
      601 ggaaggtgcg cagcgggact tcggggaagc caggtgacaa gggaaatggc gatgcctccc
      661 ccgacggcag gaggagggtg caccggtgcc actttaacgg ctgcaggaaa gtttacacca
      721 aaagctccca cttgaaagca caccagcgga cgcacacagg agaaaagcct tacagatgct
      781 catgggaagg gtgtgagtgg cgttttgcaa gaagtgatga gttaaccagg cactt
//
