[The description below was written by a language model from this plasmid's Addgene catalogue record and the feature table of its GenBank file.]
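Description:
flag-hKLF6 (1006) is a mammalian expression plasmid built on the commercial pCI-neo backbone (about 5.5 kb without insert) that drives production of human Krüppel-like factor 6 (KLF6) carrying an N-terminal FLAG epitope. Transcription of the insert is controlled by the CMV promoter, a strong constitutive viral promoter suited to high-level expression in a wide range of transfected mammalian cell lines. The plasmid is propagated in E. coli under ampicillin selection and is listed as low copy. In mammalian cells, the neomycin resistance marker allows G418 selection, so the construct can be used for stable line generation as well as transient transfection. The restriction sites used to insert the gene are not recorded, and the catalogue entry spells the insert name "KFL6" although the linked gene is KLF6.

The sequence record held for this plasmid is only a partial read of 835 bp, not the whole construct. Its sole annotated feature is a short coding segment near the start of the read for the FLAG tag, which includes an enterokinase cleavage site. This agrees with the stated N-terminal placement of the tag, but the KLF6 coding region, promoter, origin and resistance genes are not annotated, so those details rest on the catalogue fields alone. The FLAG tag permits detection, immunoprecipitation or affinity purification of the expressed protein with anti-FLAG antibodies, independent of KLF6-specific reagents. The associated publication concerns GSK3beta phosphorylation of the KLF6 tumor suppressor and its transactivation of p21, which suggests the plasmid was used to overexpress tagged KLF6 for studies of its modification and transcriptional activity.
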