Addgene plasmid #49488: flag-hKLF6 (1006)
Purpose: expresses human flag tagged KLF6 in mammalian cells
Depositing lab: Scott Friedman. Depositing organization: Icahn School of Medicine at Mount Sinai. Publication: GSK3beta phosphorylation of the KLF6 tumor suppressor promotes its transactivation of p21. Lang UE, Kocabayoglu P, Cheng GZ, Ghiassi-Nejad Z, Munoz U, Vetter D, Eckstein DA, Hannivoort RA, Walsh MJ, Friedman SL. Oncogene. 2012 Oct 22. doi: 10.1038/onc.2012.457. PubMed 23085750.
Backbone
  Vector backbone: pCI-neo
  Backbone manufacturer: Promega
  Backbone size w/o insert (bp): 5472
  Vector type: Mammalian Expression
  Selectable markers: Neomycin (select with G418)
Growth in bacteria
  Bacterial resistance: Ampicillin, 100 μg/mL
  Growth temperature: 37°C
  Growth strain: DH5alpha
  Copy number: Low Copy
Gene/Insert
  Gene/Insert name: KFL6 (alt name: Kruppel-like factor 6)
  Species: H. sapiens (human)
  Entrez Gene: KLF6 (a.k.a. BCD1, CBA1, COPEB, CPBP, GBF, PAC1, ST12, ZF9)
  Promoter: CMV
  Tag / fusion protein: Flag (N terminal on insert)
  Cloning method: Restriction Enzyme; 5′ cloning site unknown (unknown if destroyed); 3′ cloning site unknown (unknown if destroyed)
  Sequencing primers: 5′ T7; 3′ EBV-rev
Terms and licenses: Academic/Nonprofit Terms; Industry Terms: Not Available to Industry
How to cite: flag-hKLF6 (1006) was a gift from Scott Friedman (Addgene plasmid # 49488 ; http://n2t.net/addgene:49488 ; RRID:Addgene_49488)
